>Addgene plasmid #175175 | pX601-AAV-CMV::NLS-saCas9-NLS-3xHA-bGHpa;U6::BsaI-sgRNA-lacZ | addgene full sequence | sequence record 343478 | Addgene NGS Result
GGTATCCGGTAAGCGGCAGGGTCGGAACAGGAGAGCGCACGAGGGAGCTTCCAGGGGGAAACGCCTGGTA
TCTTTATAGTCCTGTCGGGTTTCGCCACCTCTGACTTGAGCGTCGATTTTTGTGATGCTCGTCAGGGGGG
CGGAGCCTATGGAAAAACGCCAGCAACGCGGCCTTTTTACGGTTCCTGGCCTTTTGCTGGCCTTTTGCTC
ACATGTCCTGCAGGCAGCTGCGCGCTCGCTCGCTCACTGAGGCCGCCCGGGCGTCGGGCGACCTTTGGTC
GCCCGGCCTCAGTGAGCGAGCGAGCGCGCAGAGAGGGAGTGGCCAACTCCATCACTAGGGGTTCCTGCGG
CCTCTAGACTCGAGGCGTTGACATTGATTATTGACTAGTTATTAATAGTAATCAATTACGGGGTCATTAG
TTCATAGCCCATATATGGAGTTCCGCGTTACATAACTTACGGTAAATGGCCCGCCTGGCTGACCGCCCAA
CGACCCCCGCCCATTGACGTCAATAATGACGTATGTTCCCATAGTAACGCCAATAGGGACTTTCCATTGA
CGTCAATGGGTGGAGTATTTACGGTAAACTGCCCACTTGGCAGTACATCAAGTGTATCATATGCCAAGTA
CGCCCCCTATTGACGTCAATGACGGTAAATGGCCCGCCTGGCATTATGCCCAGTACATGACCTTATGGGA
CTTTCCTACTTGGCAGTACATCTACGTATTAGTCATCGCTATTACCATGGTGATGCGGTTTTGGCAGTAC
ATCAATGGGCGTGGATAGCGGTTTGACTCACGGGGATTTCCAAGTCTCCACCCCATTGACGTCAATGGGA
GTTTGTTTTGGCACCAAAATCAACGGGACTTTCCAAAATGTCGTAACAACTCCGCCCCATTGACGCAAAT
GGGCGGTAGGCGTGTACGGTGGGAGGTCTATATAAGCAGAGCTCTCTGGCTAACTACCGGTGCCACCATG
GCCCCAAAGAAGAAGCGGAAGGTCGGTATCCACGGAGTCCCAGCAGCCAAGCGGAACTACATCCTGGGCC
TGGACATCGGCATCACCAGCGTGGGCTACGGCATCATCGACTACGAGACACGGGACGTGATCGATGCCGG
CGTGCGGCTGTTCAAAGAGGCCAACGTGGAAAACAACGAGGGCAGGCGGAGCAAGAGAGGCGCCAGAAGG
CTGAAGCGGCGGAGGCGGCATAGAATCCAGAGAGTGAAGAAGCTGCTGTTCGACTACAACCTGCTGACCG
ACCACAGCGAGCTGAGCGGCATCAACCCCTACGAGGCCAGAGTGAAGGGCCTGAGCCAGAAGCTGAGCGA
GGAAGAGTTCTCTGCCGCCCTGCTGCACCTGGCCAAGAGAAGAGGCGTGCACAACGTGAACGAGGTGGAA
GAGGACACCGGCAACGAGCTGTCCACCAAAGAGCAGATCAGCCGGAACAGCAAGGCCCTGGAAGAGAAAT
ACGTGGCCGAACTGCAGCTGGAACGGCTGAAGAAAGACGGCGAAGTGCGGGGCAGCATCAACAGATTCAA
GACCAGCGACTACGTGAAAGAAGCCAAACAGCTGCTGAAGGTGCAGAAGGCCTACCACCAGCTGGACCAG
AGCTTCATCGACACCTACATCGACCTGCTGGAAACCCGGCGGACCTACTATGAGGGACCTGGCGAGGGCA
GCCCCTTCGGCTGGAAGGACATCAAAGAATGGTACGAGATGCTGATGGGCCACTGCACCTACTTCCCCGA
GGAACTGCGGAGCGTGAAGTACGCCTACAACGCCGACCTGTACAACGCCCTGAACGACCTGAACAATCTC
GTGATCACCAGGGACGAGAACGAGAAGCTGGAATATTACGAGAAGTTCCAGATCATCGAGAACGTGTTCA
AGCAGAAGAAGAAGCCCACCCTGAAGCAGATCGCCAAAGAAATCCTCGTGAACGAAGAGGATATTAAGGG
CTACAGAGTGACCAGCACCGGCAAGCCCGAGTTCACCAACCTGAAGGTGTACCACGACATCAAGGACATT
ACCGCCCGGAAAGAGATTATTGAGAACGCCGAGCTGCTGGATCAGATTGCCAAGATCCTGACCATCTACC
AGAGCAGCGAGGACATCCAGGAAGAACTGACCAATCTGAACTCCGAGCTGACCCAGGAAGAGATCGAGCA
GATCTCTAATCTGAAGGGCTATACCGGCACCCACAACCTGAGCCTGAAGGCCATCAACCTGATCCTGGAC
GAGCTGTGGCACACCAACGACAACCAGATCGCTATCTTCAACCGGCTGAAGCTGGTGCCCAAGAAGGTGG
ACCTGTCCCAGCAGAAAGAGATCCCCACCACCCTGGTGGACGACTTCATCCTGAGCCCCGTCGTGAAGAG
AAGCTTCATCCAGAGCATCAAAGTGATCAACGCCATCATCAAGAAGTACGGCCTGCCCAACGACATCATT
ATCGAGCTGGCCCGCGAGAAGAACTCCAAGGACGCCCAGAAAATGATCAACGAGATGCAGAAGCGGAACC
GGCAGACCAACGAGCGGATCGAGGAAATCATCCGGACCACCGGCAAAGAGAACGCCAAGTACCTGATCGA
GAAGATCAAGCTGCACGACATGCAGGAAGGCAAGTGCCTGTACAGCCTGGAAGCCATCCCTCTGGAAGAT
CTGCTGAACAACCCCTTCAACTATGAGGTGGACCACATCATCCCCAGAAGCGTGTCCTTCGACAACAGCT
TCAACAACAAGGTGCTCGTGAAGCAGGAAGAAAACAGCAAGAAGGGCAACCGGACCCCATTCCAGTACCT
GAGCAGCAGCGACAGCAAGATCAGCTACGAAACCTTCAAGAAGCACATCCTGAATCTGGCCAAGGGCAAG
GGCAGAATCAGCAAGACCAAGAAAGAGTATCTGCTGGAAGAACGGGACATCAACAGGTTCTCCGTGCAGA
AAGACTTCATCAACCGGAACCTGGTGGATACCAGATACGCCACCAGAGGCCTGATGAACCTGCTGCGGAG
CTACTTCAGAGTGAACAACCTGGACGTGAAAGTGAAGTCCATCAATGGCGGCTTCACCAGCTTTCTGCGG
CGGAAGTGGAAGTTTAAGAAAGAGCGGAACAAGGGGTACAAGCACCACGCCGAGGACGCCCTGATCATTG
CCAACGCCGATTTCATCTTCAAAGAGTGGAAGAAACTGGACAAGGCCAAAAAAGTGATGGAAAACCAGAT
GTTCGAGGAAAAGCAGGCCGAGAGCATGCCCGAGATCGAAACCGAGCAGGAGTACAAAGAGATCTTCATC
ACCCCCCACCAGATCAAGCACATTAAGGACTTCAAGGACTACAAGTACAGCCACCGGGTGGACAAGAAGC
CTAATAGAGAGCTGATTAACGACACCCTGTACTCCACCCGGAAGGACGACAAGGGCAACACCCTGATCGT
GAACAATCTGAACGGCCTGTACGACAAGGACAATGACAAGCTGAAAAAGCTGATCAACAAGAGCCCCGAA
AAGCTGCTGATGTACCACCACGACCCCCAGACCTACCAGAAACTGAAGCTGATTATGGAACAGTACGGCG
ACGAGAAGAATCCCCTGTACAAGTACTACGAGGAAACCGGGAACTACCTGACCAAGTACTCCAAAAAGGA
CAACGGCCCCGTGATCAAGAAGATTAAGTATTACGGCAACAAACTGAACGCCCATCTGGACATCACCGAC
GACTACCCCAACAGCAGAAACAAGGTCGTGAAGCTGTCCCTGAAGCCCTACAGATTCGACGTGTACCTGG
ACAATGGCGTGTACAAGTTCGTGACCGTGAAGAATCTGGATGTGATCAAAAAAGAAAACTACTACGAAGT
GAATAGCAAGTGCTATGAGGAAGCTAAGAAGCTGAAGAAGATCAGCAACCAGGCCGAGTTTATCGCCTCC
TTCTACAACAACGATCTGATCAAGATCAACGGCGAGCTGTATAGAGTGATCGGCGTGAACAACGACCTGC
TGAACCGGATCGAAGTGAACATGATCGACATCACCTACCGCGAGTACCTGGAAAACATGAACGACAAGAG
GCCCCCCAGGATCATTAAGACAATCGCCTCCAAGACCCAGAGCATTAAGAAGTACAGCACAGACATTCTG
GGCAACCTGTATGAAGTGAAATCTAAGAAGCACCCTCAGATCATCAAAAAGGGCAAAAGGCCGGCGGCCA
CGAAAAAGGCCGGCCAGGCAAAAAAGAAAAAGGGATCCTACCCATACGATGTTCCAGATTACGCTTACCC
ATACGATGTTCCAGATTACGCTTACCCATACGATGTTCCAGATTACGCTTAAGAATTCCTAGAGCTCGCT
GATCAGCCTCGACTGTGCCTTCTAGTTGCCAGCCATCTGTTGTTTGCCCCTCCCCCGTGCCTTCCTTGAC
CCTGGAAGGTGCCACTCCCACTGTCCTTTCCTAATAAAATGAGGAAATTGCATCGCATTGTCTGAGTAGG
TGTCATTCTATTCTGGGGGGTGGGGTGGGGCAGGACAGCAAGGGGGAGGATTGGGAAGAGAATAGCAGGC
ATGCTGGGGAGGTACCGAGGGCCTATTTCCCATGATTCCTTCATATTTGCATATACGATACAAGGCTGTT
AGAGAGATAATTGGAATTAATTTGACTGTAAACACAAAGATATTAGTACAAAATACGTGACGTAGAAAGT
AATAATTTCTTGGGTAGTTTGCAGTTTTAAAATTATGTTTTAAAATGGACTATCATATGCTTACCGTAAC
TTGAAAGTATTTCGATTTCTTGGCTTTATATATCTTGTGGAAAGGACGAAACACCGCATCGCGTGGGCGT
ATTCGCAGTTTTAGTACTCTGGAAACAGAATCTACTAAAACAAGGCAAAATGCCGTGTTTATCTCGTCAA
CTTGTTGGCGAGATTTTTGCGGCCGCAGGAACCCCTAGTGATGGAGTTGGCCACTCCCTCTCTGCGCGCT
CGCTCGCTCACTGAGGCCGGGCGACCAAAGGTCGCCCGACGCCCGGGCTTTGCCCGGGCGGCCTCAGTGA
GCGAGCGAGCGCGCAGCTGCCTGCAGGGGCGCCTGATGCGGTATTTTCTCCTTACGCATCTGTGCGGTAT
TTCACACCGCATA
[95 nt withheld, positions 5124-5218]
T
[46 nt withheld, positions 5220-5265]
C
[141 nt withheld, positions 5267-5407]
CCTTTGACGTTGGAGTCCACGTTCTTT
[37 nt withheld, positions 5435-5471]
ACTCTATCTCGGGCTATTCTTTTGATTTATAAGGGATTTTGCCGATTTCGGTCTATTGGTTAAAAAATGA
GCTGATTTAACAAAAATTTAACGCGAATTTTAACAAAATATTAACGTTTACAATTTTATGGTGCACTCTC
AGTACAATCTGCTCTGATGCCGCATAGTTAAGCCAGCCCCGACACCCGCCAACACCCGCTGACGCGCCCT
GACGGGCTTGTCTGCTCCCGGCATCCGCTTACAGACAAGCTGTGACCGTCTCCGGGAGCTGCATGTGTCA
GAGGTTTTCACCGTCATCACCGAAACGCGCGAGACGAAAGGGCCTCGTGATACGCCTATTTTTATAGGTT
AATGTCATGATAATAATGGTTTCTTAGACGTCAGGTGGCACTTTTCGGGGAAATGTGCGCGGAACCCCTA
TTTGTTTATTTTTCTAAATACATTCAAATATGTATCCGCTCATGAGACAATAACCCTGATAAATGCTTCA
ATAATATTGAAAAAGGAAGAGTATGAGTATTCAACATTTCCGTGTCGCCCTTATTCCCTTTTTTGCGGCA
TTTTGCCTTCCTGTTTTTGCTCACCCAGAAACGCTGGTGAAAGTAAAAGATGCTGAAGATCAGTTGGGTG
CACGAGTGGGTTACATCGAACTGGATCTCAACAGCGGTAAGATCCTTGAGAGTTTTCGCCCCGAAGAACG
TTTTCCAATGATGAGCACTTTTAAAGTTCTGCTATGTGGCGCGGTATTATCCCGTATTGACGCCGGGCAA
GAGCAACTCGGTCGCCGCATACACTATTCTCAGAATGACTTGGTTGAGTACTCACCAGTCACAGAAAAGC
ATCTTACGGATGGCATGACAGTAAGAGAATTATGCAGTGCTGCCATAACCATGAGTGATAACACTGCGGC
CAACTTACTTCTGACAACGATCGGAGGACCGAAGGAGCTAACCGCTTTTTTGCACAACATGGGGGATCAT
GTAACTCGCCTTGATCGTTGGGAACCGGAGCTGAATGAAGCCATACCAAACGACGAGCGTGACACCACGA
TGCCTGTAGCAATGGCAACAACGTTGCGCAAACTATTAACTGGCGAACTACTTACTCTAGCTTCCCGGCA
ACAATTAATAGACTGGATGGAGGCGGATAAAGTTGCAGGACCACTTCTGCGCTCGGCCCTTCCGGCTGGC
TGGTTTATTGCTGATAAATCTGGAGCCGGTGAGCGTGGAAGCCGCGGTATCATTGCAGCACTGGGGCCAG
ATGGTAAGCCCTCCCGTATCGTAGTTATCTACACGACGGGGAGTCAGGCAACTATGGATGAACGAAATAG
ACAGATCGCTGAGATAGGTGCCTCACTGATTAAGCATTGGTAACTGTCAGACCAAGTTTACTCATATATA
CTTTAGATTGATTTAAAACTTCATTTTTAATTTAAAAGGATCTAGGTGAAGATCCTTTTTGATAATCTCA
TGACCAAAATCCCTTAACGTGAGTTTTCGTTCCACTGAGCGTCAGACCCCGTAGAAAAGATCAAAGGATC
TTCTTGAGATCCTTTTTTTCTGCGCGTAATCTGCTGCTTGCAAACAAAAAAACCACCGCTACCAGCGGTG
GTTTGTTTGCCGGATCAAGAGCTACCAACTCTTTTTCCGAAGGTAACTGGCTTCAGCAGAGCGCAGATAC
CAAATACTGTTCTTCTAGTGTAGCCGTAGTTAGGCCACCACTTCAAGAACTCTGTAGCACCGCCTACATA
CCTCGCTCTGCTAATCCTGTTACCAGTGGCTGCTGCCAGTGGCGATAAGTCGTGTCTTACCGGGTTGGAC
TCAAGACGATAGTTACCGGATAAGGCGCAGCGGTCGGGCTGAACGGGGGGTTCGTGCACACAGCCCAGCT
TGGAGCGAACGACCTACACCGAACTGAGATACCTACAGCGTGAGCTATGAGAAAGCGCCACGCTTCCCGA
AGGGAGAAAGGCGGACA
Features (pLannotate 1.2.2; 20 found; start..end, strand, type, name):
    228..255     +  repeat_region  AAV2 ITR (fragment): inverted terminal repeat of adeno-associated virus serotype 2 inverted
    284..311     +  repeat_region  AAV2 ITR (fragment): inverted terminal repeat of adeno-associated virus serotype 2 inverted
    370..749     +  enhancer       CMV enhancer: human cytomegalovirus immediate early enhancer
    750..953     +  promoter       CMV promoter: human cytomegalovirus (CMV) immediate early promoter
   1029..4184    +  CDS            cas9: CAS9_STAAU - Experimental evidence at protein level: Swiss-Prot protein existence level 1. CRISPR (clustered regularly interspaced short palindromic repeat) is an adaptive immune system that provides protection against mobile genetic elements (viruses, transposable elements and conjugative plasmids). CRISPR clusters contain spacers, sequences complementary to antecedent mobile elements, and target invading nucleic acids. CRISPR clusters are transcribed and processed into CRISPR RNA (crRNA). In type II CRISPR systems correct processing of pre-crRNA requires a trans- encoded small RNA (tracrRNA)
   4185..4232    +  CDS            nucleoplasmin NLS: bipartite nuclear localization signal from nucleoplasmin
   4239..4255    +  CDS            3xHA (fragment): three tandem HA epitope tags
   4266..4282    +  CDS            3xHA (fragment): three tandem HA epitope tags
   4293..4321    +  CDS            3xHA (fragment): three tandem HA epitope tags
   4353..4464    +  polyA_signal   bGH poly(A) signal: bovine growth hormone polyadenylation signal
   4567..4807    +  promoter       U6 promoter: RNA polymerase III promoter for human U6 snRNA
   4838..4913    +  misc_RNA       Sa gRNA scaffold: guide RNA scaffold for the Staphylococcus aureus CRISPR/Cas9 system
   4927..5067    +  repeat_region  AAV2 ITR: inverted terminal repeat of adeno-associated virus serotype 2 inverted
   5072..5123    -  misc_feature   bom (fragment): basis of mobility region from pBR322
   5142..5597    +  rep_origin     f1 ori (sequence partly withheld): f1 bacteriophage origin of replication; arrow indicates direction of (+) strand synthesis
   5598..5647    -  misc_feature   bom (fragment): basis of mobility region from pBR322
   5749..5784    -  CDS            rop (fragment): Rop protein, which maintains plasmids at low copy number; rop
   5879..5983    +  promoter       AmpR promoter: bla
   5984..6844    +  CDS            AmpR: β-lactamase; bla; confers resistance to ampicillin, carbenicillin, and related antibiotics
   7015..155     +  rep_origin     ori (across the origin): high-copy-number ColE1/pMB1/pBR322/pUC origin of replication
