[The description below was written by a language model from this plasmid's Addgene catalogue record and pLannotate feature annotations shown in this document.]
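Description:
pX601-AAV-CMV::NLS-saCas9-NLS-3xHA-bGHpa;U6::BsaI-sgRNA-lacZ is a 7,448 bp all-in-one AAV/CRISPR transfer plasmid built on the pX601 backbone. It carries both the Staphylococcus aureus Cas9 nuclease and its single guide RNA in one AAV genome. This is feasible because SaCas9 is compact enough to fit alongside a guide cassette within AAV packaging limits. In bacteria the plasmid is maintained through a high-copy ColE1/pUC-type origin and selected with ampicillin via the β-lactamase gene. An f1 phage origin is also present in the backbone. The record lists a recombination-deficient stable strain as host, a common choice for plasmids with repeat-rich ITRs.

Between the AAV2 inverted terminal repeats, which direct replication and packaging of the intervening DNA into AAV particles, sit two expression units. The left ITR is annotated only as short fragments and the right ITR as a full feature. In the first unit, the CMV enhancer and immediate-early promoter drive SaCas9. The coding sequence is followed by a nucleoplasmin bipartite nuclear localization signal and a 3xHA epitope tag for detection, and it ends at the bovine growth hormone polyadenylation signal. The construct name also indicates an N-terminal NLS, which is not separately annotated in the feature table. In the second unit, the human U6 RNA polymerase III promoter transcribes a guide fused to the Sa gRNA scaffold. The spacer, inserted through the backbone's BsaI cloning site, targets lacZ.

Since lacZ is a bacterial gene absent from normal mammalian genomes, such a guide typically serves as a non-targeting control for gene-specific SaCas9 AAV vectors, though the record does not state this role. The associated publication concerns cortical circuits and fear memory, consistent with use in vivo in the brain.
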