Addgene plasmid #175175: pX601-AAV-CMV::NLS-saCas9-NLS-3xHA-bGHpa;U6::BsaI-sgRNA-lacZ
Purpose: A single vector containing Cas9 from Staphylococcus aureus (SaCas9) and its sgRNA targeting lacZ
Depositing lab: Bernardo Sabatini. Depositing organization: Harvard Medical School. Publication: Bombesin-like peptide recruits disinhibitory cortical circuits and enhances fear memories. Melzer S, Newmark ER, Mizuno GO, Hyun M, Philson AC, Quiroli E, Righetti B, Gregory MR, Huang KW, Levasseur J, Tian L, Sabatini BL. Cell. 2021 Oct 28;184(22):5622-5634.e25. doi: 10.1016/j.cell.2021.09.013. Epub 2021 Oct 4. PubMed 34610277.
Backbone
  Vector backbone: pX601-AAV-CMV::NLS-SaCas9-NLS-3xHA-bGHpA;U6::BsaI-sgRNA
  Total vector size (bp): 7448
  Modifications to backbone: sgRNA targeting lacZ was inserted via BsaI restriction digest
  Vector type: AAV, CRISPR
Growth in bacteria
  Bacterial resistance: Ampicillin, 100 μg/mL
  Growth temperature: 30°C
  Growth strain: NEB Stable
  Copy number: Unknown
Gene/Insert
  Gene/Insert name: sgRNA-lacZ
  gRNA/shRNA sequence: lacZ: catcgcgtgggcgtattcgca
Resource information
  A portion of this plasmid was derived from a plasmid made by: Cloning was performed at the Genome engineering and iPSC center at Washington University
Terms and licenses: Academic/Nonprofit Terms; Industry Terms: Not Available to Industry
How to cite: pX601-AAV-CMV::NLS-saCas9-NLS-3xHA-bGHpa;U6::BsaI-sgRNA-lacZ was a gift from Bernardo Sabatini (Addgene plasmid # 175175 ; http://n2t.net/addgene:175175 ; RRID:Addgene_175175)
